>Addgene plasmid #233303 | Ubi:ccdb + mcherry | addgene full sequence | sequence record 464386 | Addgene NGS Result
CCGCCATGCCGGCGATAATGGCCTGCTTCTCGCCGAAACGTTTGGTGGCGGGACCAGTGACGAAGGCTTG
AGCGAGGGCGTGCAAGATTCCGAATACCGCAAGCGACAGGCCGATCATCGTCGCGCTCCAGCGAAAGCGG
TCCTCGCCGAAAATGACCCAGAGCGCTGCCGGCACCTGTCCTACGAGTTGCATGATAAAGAAGACAGTCA
TAAGTGCGGCGACGATAGTCATGCCCCGCGCCCACCGGAAGGAGCTGACTGGGTTGAAGGCTCTCAAGGG
CATCGGTCGACGCTCTCCCTTATGCGACTCCTGCATTAGGAAGCAGCCCAGTAGTAGGTTGAGGCCGTTG
AGCACCGCCGCCGCAAGGAATGGTGCATGCAAGGAGATGGCGCCCAACAGTCCCCCGGCCACGGGGCCTG
CCACCATACCCACGCCGAAACAAGCGCTCATGAGCCCGAAGTGGCGAGCCCGATCTTCCCCATCGGTGAT
GTCGGCGATATAGGCGCCAGCAACCGCACCTGTGGCGCCGGTGATGCCGGCCACGATGCGTCCGGCGTAG
AGGATCCACAGGACGGGTGTGGTCGCCATGATCGCGTAGTCGATAGTGGCTCCAAGTAGCGAAGCGAGCA
GGACTGGGCGGCGGCCAAAGCGGTCGGACAGTGCTCCGAGAACGGGTGCGCATAGAAATTGCATCAACGC
ATATAGCGCTAGCAGCACGCCATAGTGACTGGCGATGCTGTCGGAATGGACGATATCCCGCAAGAGGCCC
GGCAGTACCGGCATAACCAAGCCTATGCCTACAGCATCCAGGGTGACGGTGCCGAGGATGACGATGAGCG
CATTGTTAGATTTCATACACGGTGCCTGACTGCGTTAGCAATTTAACTGTGATAAACTACCGCATTAAAG
CTTATCGATGATAAGCTGTCAAACATGAGAATTCTTGAAAATATTGCGCTGCCATTTTTGGGGTGAGGCC
GTTCGCGGCCGAGGGGCGCAGCCCCTGGGGGGATGGGAGCTCGGTGCCTTGATGTGGGCGCCGGCGGTCG
AGTGGCGACGGCGCGGCTTGTCCGCGCCCTGGTAGATTGCCTGGCCGTAGGCCAGCCATTTTTGAGCGGC
CAGCGGCCGCGATAGGCCGACGCGAAGCGGCGGGGCGTAGGGAGCGCAGCGACCGAAGGGTAGGCGCTTT
TTGCAGCTCTTCGGCTGTGCGCTGGCCAGACAGTTATGCACAGGCCAGGCGGGTTTTAAGAGTTTTAATA
AGTTTTAAAGAGTTTTAGGCGGAAAAATCGCCTTTTTTCTCTTTTATATCAGTCACTTACATGTGTGACC
GGTTCCCAATGTACGGCTTTGGGTTCCCAATGTACGGGTTCCGGTTCCCAATGTACGGCTTTGGGTTCCC
AATGTACGTGCTATCCACAGGAAAGAAGCTTTTTCGACCTTTTTCCCCTGCTAGGGCAATTTGCCCTAGC
ATCTGCTCCGTACATTAGGAACCGGCGGATGCTTCGCCCTCGATCAGGTTGCGGTAGCGCATGACTAGGA
TCGGGCCAGCCTGCCCCGCCTCCTCCTTCAAATCGTACTCCGGCAGGTCATTTGACCCGATCAGCTTGCG
CACGGTGAAACAGAACTTCTTGAACTCTCCGGCGCTGCCACTGCGTTCGTAGATCGTCTTGAACAACCAT
CTGGCTTCTGCCTTGCCTGCGGCGCGGCGTGCCAGGCGGTAGAGAAAACGGCCGATGCCGGGATCGATCA
AAAAGTAATCGGGGTGAACCGTCAGCACGTCCGGGTTCTTGCCTTCTGTGATCTCGCGGTACATCCAATC
AGCTAGCTCGATCTCGATGTACTCCGGCCGCCCGGTTTCGCTCTTTACGATCTTGTAGCGGCTAATCAAG
GCTTCACCCTCGGATACCGTCACCAGGCGGCCGTTCTTGGCCTTCTTCGTACGCTGCATGGCAACGTGCG
TGGTGTTTAACCGAATGCAGGTTTCTACCAGGTCGTCTTTCTGCTTTCCGCCATCGGCTCGCCGGCAGAA
CTTGAGTACGTCCGCAACGTGTGGACGGAACACGCGGCCGGGCTTGTCTCCCTTCCCTTCCCGGTATCGG
TTCATGGATTCGGTTAGATGGGAAACCGCCATCAGTACCAGGTCGTAATCCCACACACTGGCCATGCCGG
CCGGCCCTGCGGAAACCTCTACGTGCCCGTCTGGAAGCTCGTAGCGGATCACCTCGCCAGCTCGTCGGTC
ACGCTTCGACAGACGGAAAACGGCCACGTCCATGATGCTGCGACTATCGCGGGTGCCCACGTCATAGAGC
ATCGGAACGAAAAAATCTGGTTGCTCGTCGCCCTTGGGCGGCTTCCTAATCGACGACGCACCGGCTGCCG
GCGGTTGCCGGGATTCTTTGCGGATTCGATCAGCGGCCGCTTGCCACGATTCACCGGGGCGTGCTTCTGC
CTCGATGCGTTGCCGCTGGGCGGCCTGCGCGGCCTTCAACTTCTCCACCAGGTCATCACCCAGCGCCGCG
CCGATTTGTACCGGGCCGGATGGTTTGCGACCGCTCACGCCGATTCCTCGGGCTTGGGGGTTCCAGTGCC
ATTGCAGGGCCGGCAGACAACCCAGCCGCTTACGCCTGGCCAACCGCCCGTTCCTCCACACATGGGGCAT
TCCACGGCGTCGGTGCCTGGTTGTTCTTGATTTTCCATGCCGCCTCCTTTAGCCGCTAAAATTCATCTAC
TCATTTATTCATTTGCTCATTTACTCTGGTAGCTGCGCGATGTATTCAGATAGCAGCTCGGTAATGGTCT
TGCCTTGGCGTACCGCGTACATCTTCAGCTTGGTGTGATCCTCCGCCGGCAACTGAAAGTTGACCCGCTT
CATGGCTGGCGTGTCTGCCAGGCTGGCCAACGTTGCAGCCTTGCTGCTGCGTGCGCTCGGACGGCCGGCA
CTTAGCGTGTTTGTGCTTTTGCTCATTTTCTCTTTACCTCATTAACTCAAATGAGTTTTGATTTAATTTC
AGCGGCCAGCGCCTGGACCTCGCGGGCAGCGTCGCCCTCGGGTTCTGATTCAAGAACGGTTGTGCCGGCG
GCGGCAGTGCCTGGGTAGCTCACGCGCTGCGTGATACGGGACTCAAGAATGGGCAGCTCGTACCCGGCCA
GCGCCTCGGCAACCTCACCGCCGATGCGCGTGCCTTTGATCGCCCGCGACACGACAAAGGCCGCTTGTAG
CCTTCCATCCGTGACCTCAATGCGCTGCTTAACCAGCTCCACCAGGTCGGCGGTGGCCCATATGTCGTAA
GGGCTTGGCTGCACCGGAATCAGCACGAAGTCGGCTGCCTTGATCGCGGACACAGCCAAGTCCGCCGCCT
GGGGCGCTCCGTCGATCACTACGAAGTCGCGCCGGCCGATGGCCTTCACGTCGCGGTCAATCGTCGGGCG
GTCGATGCCGACAACGGTTAGCGGTTGATCTTCCCGCACGGCCGCCCAATCGCGGGCACTGCCCTGGGGA
TCGGAATCGACTAACAGAACATCGGCCCCGGCGAGTTGCAGGGCGCGGGCTAGATGGGTTGCGATGGTCG
TCTTGCCTGACCCGCCTTTCTGGTTAAGTACAGCGATAACCTTCATGCGTTCCCCTTGCGTATTTGTTTA
TTTACTCATCGCATCATATACGCAGCGACCGCATGACGCAAGCTGTTTTACTCAAATACACATCACCTTT
TTAGACGGCGGCGCTCGGTTTCTTCAGCGGCCAAGCTGGCCGGCCAGGCCGCCAGCTTGGCATCAGACAA
ACCGGCCAGGATTTCATGCAGCCGCACGGCTGATGGGCTGCCTGTATCGAGTGGTGATTTTGTGCCGAGC
TGCCGGTCGGGGAGCTGTTGGCTGGCTGGTGGCAGGATATATTGTGGTGTAAACAAATTGACGCTTAGAC
AACTTAATAACACATTGCGGACGTTTTTAATGTACTGGGGTGGATGCAGTGGGCCCCACTCTGTGGAAGA
CAATGCCCCGCGGTCCGGAGTAACAGATAAAGCGAAGCTTGAAGGTGCATGTGACTCCGTCAAGATTACG
AAACCGCCAACTACCACGCAAATTGCAATTCTCAATTTCCTAGAAGGACTCTCCGAAAATGCATCCAATA
CCAAATATTACCCGTGTCATAGGCACCAAGTGACACCATACATGAACACGCGTCACAATATGACTGGAGA
AGGGTTCCACACCTTATGCTATAAAACGCCCCACACCCCTCCTCCTTCCTTCGCAGTTCAATTCCAATAT
ATTCCATTCTCTCTGTGTATTTCCCTACCTCTCCCTTCAAGGTTAGTCGATTTCTTCTGTTTTTCTTCTT
CGTTCTTTCCATGAATTGTGTATGTTCTTTGATCAATACGATGTTGATTTGATTGTGTTTTGTTTGGTTT
CATCGATCTTCAATTTTCATAATCAGATTCAGCTTTTATTATCTTTACAACAACGTCCTTAATTTGATGA
TTCTTTAATCGTAGATTTGCTCTAATTAGAGCTTTTTCATGTCAGATCCCTTTACAACAAGCCTTAATTG
TTGATTCATTAATCGTAGATTAGGGCTTTTTTCATTGATTACTTCAGATCCGTTAAACGTAACCATAGAT
CAGGGCTTTTTCATGAATTACTTCAGATCCGTTAAACAACAGCCTTATTTTTTATACTTCTGTGGTTTTT
CAAGAAATTGTTCAGATCCGTTGACAAAAAGCCTTATTCGTTGATTCTATATCGTTTTTCGAGAGATATT
GCTCAGATCTGTTAGCAACTGCCTTGTTTGTTGATTCTATTGCCGTGGATTAGGGTTTTTTTTCACGAGA
TTGCTTCAGATCCGTACTTAAGATTACGTAATGGATTTTGATTCTGATTTATCTGTGATTGTTGACTCGA
CAGCGGCCGCACCCCCGGGGGCGCGCCCTTAGGTACCACAAGTTTGTACAAAAAAGCTGAACGAGAAACG
TAAAATGATATAAATATCAATATATTAAATTAGATTTTGCATAAAAAACAGACTACATAATACTGTAAAA
CACAACATATCCAGTCACTATGGCGGCCGCATTAGGCACCCCAGGCTTTACACTTTATGCTTCCGGCTCG
TATAATGTGTGGATTTTGAGTTAGGATCCGTCGAGATTTTCAGGAGCTAAGGAAGCTAAAATGGAGAAAA
AAATCACTGGATATACCACCGTTGATATATCCCAATGGCATCGTAAAGAACATTTTGAGGCATTTCAGTC
AGTTGCTCAATGTACCTATAACCAGACCGTTCAGCTGGATATTACGGCCTTTTTAAAGACCGTAAAGAAA
AATAAGCACAAGTTTTATCCGGCCTTTATTCACATTCTTGCCCGCCTGATGAATGCTCATCCGGAATTCC
GTATGGCAATGAAAGACGGTGAGCTGGTGATATGGGATAGTGTTCACCCTTGTTACACCGTTTTCCATGA
GCAAACTGAAACGTTTTCATCGCTCTGGAGTGAATACCACGACGATTTCCGGCAGTTTCTACACATATAT
TCGCAAGATGTGGCGTGTTACGGTGAAAACCTGGCCTATTTCCCTAAAGGGTTTATTGAGAATATGTTTT
TCGTCTCAGCCAATCCCTGGGTGAGTTTCACCAGTTTTGATTTAAACGTGGCCAATATGGACAACTTCTT
CGCCCCCGTTTTCACCATGGGCAAATATTATACGCAAGGCGACAAGGTGCTGATGCCGCTGGCGATTCAG
GTTCATCATGCCGTTTGTGATGGCTTCCATGTCGGCAGAATGCTTAATGAATTACAACAGTACTGCGATG
AGTGGCAGGGCGGGGCGTAAACGCGTGGATCCGGCTTACTAAAAGCCAGATAACAGTATGCGTATTTGCG
CGCTGATTTTTGCGGTATAAGAATATATACTGATATGTATACCCGAAGTATGTCAAAAAGAGGTATGCTA
TGAAGCAGCGTATTACAGTGACAGTTGACAGCGACAGCTATCAGTTGCTCAAGGCATATATGATGTCAAT
ATCTCCGGTCTGGTAAGCACAACCATGCAGAATGAAGCCCGTCGTCTGCGTGCCGAACGCTGGAAAGCGG
AAAATCAGGAAGGGATGGCTGAGGTCGCCCGGTTTATTGAAATGAACGGCTCTTTTGCTGACGAGAACAG
GGGCTGGTGAAATGCAGTTTAAGGTTTACACCTATAAAAGAGAGAGCCGTTATCGTCTGTTTGTGGATGT
ACAGAGTGATATTATTGACACGCCCGGGCGACGGATGGTGATCCCCCTGGCCAGTGCACGTCTGCTGTCA
GATAAAGTCTCCCGTGAACTTTACCCGGTGGTGCATATCGGGGATGAAAGCTGGCGCATGATGACCACCG
ATATGGCCAGTGTGCCGGTCTCCGTTATCGGGGAAGAAGTGGCTGATCTCAGCCACCGCGAAAATGACAT
CAAAAACGCCATTAACCTGATGTTCTGGGGAATATAAATGTCAGGCTCCCTTATACACAGCCAGTCTGCA
GGTCGACCATAGTGACTGGATATGTTGTGTTTTACAGTATTATGTAGTCTGTTTTTTATGCAAAATCTAA
TTTAATATATTGATATTTATATCATTTTACGTTTCTCGTTCAGCTTTCTTGTACAAAGTGGTCCTAGGTT
CGGTTCGAGTATTATGGCATTGGGAAAACTGTTTTTCTTGTACCATTTGTTGTGCTTGTAATTTACTGTG
TTTTTTATTCGGTTTTCGCTATCGAACTGTGAAATGGAAATGGATGGAGAAGAGTTAATGAATGATATGG
TCCTTTTGTTCATTCTCAAATTAATATTATTTGTTTTTTCTCTTATTTGTTGTGTGTTGAATTTGAAATT
ATAAGAGATATGCAAACATTTTGTTTTGAGTAAAAATGTGTCAAATCAAGGTTCCAGAAGGTAATTATCC
AAGATGTAGCATCAAGAATCCAATGTTTACGGGAAAAACTATGGAAGTATTATGTGAGCTCAGCAAGAAG
CAGATCAATATGCGGCACATATGCAACCTATGTTCAAAAATGAAGAATGTACAGATACAAGATCCTATAC
TGCCAGAATACGAAGAAGAATACGTAGAAATTGAAAAAGAAGAACCAGGCGAAGAAAAGAATCTTGAAGA
CGTAAGCACTGACGACAACAATGAAAAGAAGAAGATAAGGTCGGTGATTGTGAAAGAGACATAGAGGACA
CATGTAAGGTGGAAAATGTAAGGGCGGAAAGTAACCTTATCACAAAGGAATCTTATCCCCCACTACTTAT
CCTTTTATATTTTTCCGTGTCATTTTTGCCCTTGAGTTTTCCTATATAAGGAACCAAGTTCGGCATTTGT
GAAAACAAGAAAAAATTTGGTGTAAGCTATTTTCTTTGAAGTACTGAGGATACAACTTCAGAGAAATTTG
TAAGTTTGTGATCCGCAAACAAAAATGGTGAGCAAGGGCGAGGAGGATAACATGGCCATCATCAAGGAGT
TCATGCGCTTCAAGGTGCACATGGAGGGCTCCGTGAACGGCCACGAGTTCGAGATCGAGGGCGAGGGCGA
GGGCCGCCCCTACGAGGGCACCCAGACCGCCAAGCTGAAGGTGACCAAGGGTGGCCCCCTGCCCTTCGCC
TGGGACATCCTGTCCCCTCAGTTCATGTACGGCTCCAAGGCCTACGTGAAGCACCCCGCCGACATCCCCG
ACTACTTGAAGCTGTCCTTCCCCGAGGGCTTCAAGTGGGAGCGCGTGATGAACTTCGAGGACGGCGGCGT
GGTGACCGTGACCCAGGACTCCTCCCTGCAGGACGGCGAGTTCATCTACAAGGTGAAGCTGCGCGGCACC
AACTTCCCCTCCGACGGCCCCGTAATGCAGAAGAAGACCATGGGCTGGGAGGCCTCCTCCGAGCGGATGT
ACCCCGAGGACGGCGCCCTGAAGGGCGAGATCAAGCAGAGGCTGAAGCTGAAGGACGGCGGCCACTACGA
CGCTGAGGTCAAGACCACCTACAAGGCCAAGAAGCCCGTGCAGCTGCCCGGCGCCTACAACGTCAACATC
AAGTTGGACATCACCTCCCACAACGAGGACTACACCATCGTGGAACAGTACGAACGCGCCGAGGGCCGCC
ACTCCACCGGCGGCATGGACGAGCTGTACAAGTGAGATGTGCAGATCGTTCAAACATTTGGCAATAAAGT
TTCTTAAGATTGAATCCTGTTGCCGGTCTTGCGATGATTATCATATAATTTCTGTTGAATTACGTTAAGC
ATGTAATAATTAACATGTAATGCATGACGTTATTTATGAGATGGGTTTTTATGATTAGAGTCCCGCAATT
ATACATTTAATACGCGATAGAAAACAAAATATAGCGCGCAAACTAGGATAAATTATCGCGCGCGGTGTCA
TCTATGTTACTAGATCCGATGATAAGCTGTCAAACATGAGGGACACGAAGTGGTTTAAACTATCAGTGTT
TGACAGGATATATTGGCGGGTAAACCTAAGAGAAAAGAGCGTTTATTAGAATAATCGGATATTTAAAAGG
GCGTGAAAAGGTTTATCCGTTCGTCCATTTGTATGTGCCAACCACAGGAACCGTAAAAAGGCCGCGTTGC
TGGCGTTTTTCCATAGGCTCCGCCCCCCTGACGAGCATCACAAAAATCGACGCTCAAGTCAGAGGTGGCG
AAACCCGACAGGACTATAAAGATACCAGGCGTTTCCCCCTGGAAGCTCCCTCGTGCGCTCTCCTGTTCCG
ACCCTGCCGCTTACCGGATACCTGTCCGCCTTTCTCCCTTCGGGAAGCGTGGCGCTTTCTCATAGCTCAC
GCTGTAGGTATCTCAGTTCGGTGTAGGTCGTTCGCTCCAAGCTGGGCTGTGTGCACGAACCCCCCGTTCA
GCCCGACCGCTGCGCCTTATCCGGTAACTATCGTCTTGAGTCCAACCCGGTAAGACACGACTTATCGCCA
CTGGCAGCAGCCACTGGTAACAGGATTAGCAGAGCGAGGTATGTAGGCGGTGCTACAGAGTTCTTGAAGT
GGTGGCCTAACTACGGCTACACTAGAAGGACAGTATTTGGTATCTGCGCTCTGCTGAAGCCAGTTACCTT
CGGAAAAAGAGTTGGTAGCTCTTGATCCGGCAAACAAACCACCGCTGGTAGCGGTGGTTTTTTTGTTTGC
AAGCAGCAGATTACGCGCAGAAAAAAAGGATCTCAAGAAGATCCTTTGATCTTTTCTACGGGGTCTGACG
CTCAGTGGAACGAAAACTCACGTTAAGGGATTTTGGTCATGAGATTATCAAAAAGGATCTTCACCTAGAT
CCTTTTAAATTAAAAATGAAGTTTTAAATCAATCTAAAGTATATATGAGTAAACTTGGTCTGACAGCTAA
AACAATTCATCCAGTAAAATATAATCGAATATTATGCGCACCCGTGGCCAGGACCCAACGCTGCCCGAGA
TGCGCCGCGTGCGGCTGCTGGAGATGGCGGACGCGATGGATATGTTCTGCCAAGGGTTGGTTTGCGCATT
CACAGTTCTCCGCAAGAATTGATTGGCTCCAATTCTTGGAGTGGTGAATCCGTTAGCGAGGTGCCGCCGG
CTTCCATTCAGGTCGAGGTGGCCCGGCTCCATGCACCGCGACGCAACGCGGGGAGGCAGACAAGGTATAG
GGCGGCGCCTACAATCCATGCCAACCCGTTCCATGTGCTCGCCGAGGCGGCATAAATCGCCGTGACGATC
AGCGGTCCAATGATCGAAGTTAGGCTGGTAAGAGCCGCGAGCGATCCTTGAAGCTGTCCCTGATGGTCGT
CATCTACCTGCCTGGACAGCATGGCCTGCAACGCGGGCATCCCGATGCCGCCGGAAGCGAGAAGAATCAT
AATGGGGAAGGCCATCCAGCCTCGCGTCGCGAACGCCAGCAAGACGTAGCCCAGCGCGTCGG
Features (pLannotate 1.2.2; 22 found; start..end, strand, type, name):
    904..932     -  promoter       tet promoter: E. coli promoter for tetracycline efflux protein gene
    959..1019    -  rep_origin     oriV (fragment): incP origin of replication
   1225..1419    -  rep_origin     pVS1 oriV: origin of replication for the Pseudomonas plasmid pVS1 (Heeb et al., 2000)
   1485..2558    -  CDS            pVS1 RepA: replication protein from the Pseudomonas plasmid pVS1 (Heeb et al., 2000)
   2987..3616    -  CDS            pVS1 StaA: stability protein from the Pseudomonas plasmid pVS1 (Heeb et al., 2000)
   3880..3904    +  misc_feature   LB T-DNA repeat: left border repeat from nopaline C58 T-DNA
   4938..5062    +  protein_bind   attR1: mutant version of attR; recombination site for the Gateway® LR reaction LR Clonase™
   5087..5117    +  promoter       lac UV5 promoter: E. coli lac promoter with an "up" mutation
   5141..5170    +  promoter       cat promoter (fragment): promoter of the E. coli cat gene encoding chloramphenicol acetyltransferase
   5171..5830    +  CDS            CmR: chloramphenicol acetyltransferase; cat; confers resistance to chloramphenicol
   6009..6167    +  CDS            ccdA (fragment): CCDA_ECO57 - Also known as H, letA. Experimental evidence at protein level: Swiss-Prot protein existence level 1. Antitoxin component of a type II toxin-antitoxin (TA) system which inhibits the post-segregational killing (PSK) of plasmid-free cells, also referred to as a plasmid addiction system. Binds to and blocks the activity of CcdB; will also remove bound CcdB protein from the CcdB-GyrA complex by forming a CcdA-CcdB complex, a process termed rejuvenation. Functions as a transcriptional corepressor for the ccdAB operon, repression also requires CcdB (By similarity). From Escherichia coli
   6172..6474    +  CDS            ccdB: CCDB_ECOLI - Also known as G, letB, letD. Experimental evidence at protein level: Swiss-Prot protein existence level 1. Toxic component of a type II toxin-antitoxin (TA) system, functioning in plasmid maintainence. Responsible for the post- segregational killing (PSK) of plasmid-free cells, also referred to as a plasmid addiction system. Half-life of over 2 hours. Cell killing by CcdB is accompanied by filamentation, defects in chromosome and plasmid segregation, defects in cell division, formation of anucleate cells, decreased DNA synthesis and plasmid loss. Interferes with the activity of DN
   6518..6642    -  protein_bind   attR2: mutant version of attR; recombination site for the Gateway® LR reaction LR Clonase™
   6653..6907    +  terminator     E9 terminator (fragment): terminator and polyadenylation signal from the pea rbcS-E9 gene
   6902..7201    +  CDS            IBMP_CSVMV (fragment): Protein inferred from homology: Swiss-Prot protein existence level 3. Enhances the translation of downstream ORFs on polycistronic mRNAs derived from cassava vein mosaic virus. From Cassava vein mosaic virus (CsVMV).
   7445..8152    +  CDS            mCherry: mCherry is a basic (constitutively fluorescent) red fluorescent protein published in 2004, derived from Discosoma sp.. It is reported to be a very rapidly-maturing monomer with low acid sensitivity.
   8164..8416    +  terminator     NOS terminator: nopaline synthase terminator and poly(A) signal
   8417..8433    -  promoter       tet promoter (fragment): E. coli promoter for tetracycline efflux protein gene
   8471..8495    +  misc_feature   RB T-DNA repeat: right border repeat from nopaline C58 T-DNA
   8618..9206    -  rep_origin     ori: high-copy-number ColE1/pMB1/pBR322/pUC origin of replication
   9377..9405    -  CDS            KanR (fragment): aminoglycoside phosphotransferase; aphA-3; confers resistance to kanamycin
   9598..856     -  CDS            TcR (across the origin): tetracycline efflux protein; tet; confers resistance to tetracycline
