[The description below was written by a language model from this plasmid's Addgene catalogue record and pLannotate feature annotations shown in this document.]
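Description:
Ubi:ccdb + mcherry is a Gateway destination vector built on the pICH75322 backbone and organised as a binary T-DNA plasmid for Agrobacterium-mediated delivery into plant cells. Outside the T-DNA borders it carries a high-copy ColE1/pUC-type origin for E. coli and the pVS1 origin with RepA and StaA for replication and stable maintenance in Agrobacterium. Backbone selection is by a tetracycline efflux gene; only a short remnant of a kanamycin resistance gene is annotated. Because the Gateway cassette contains the ccdB toxin, the empty vector is propagated in a ccdB-tolerant strain under chloramphenicol and tetracycline selection.

Between the nopaline-type left and right borders lies an attR1–attR2 cassette containing the chloramphenicol acetyltransferase gene and ccdB, followed by a pea rbcS-E9 terminator. According to the catalogue entry, a soybean ubiquitin (GmUbi) promoter drives this position; it is not annotated in the feature table, although an unannotated stretch of about 1 kb sits between the left border and attR1. An LR reaction with an entry clone replaces the CmR/ccdB cassette with the gene of interest, and ccdB counter-selects unrecombined vector.

The catalogue describes an in-frame fusion of ccdB and mCherry, but the feature table shows something different. mCherry lies after attR2 and the E9 terminator and has its own NOS terminator. It is preceded by a fragment matching cassava vein mosaic virus sequence, which may correspond to a CsVMV-derived promoter region. This layout suggests an independent red fluorescent marker for identifying transformed tissue, not a tag on the insert. No plant-selectable resistance gene is annotated, and the depositor notes that the reference sequence may not match the plasmid exactly.
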