Addgene plasmid #233303: Ubi:ccdb + mcherry
Purpose: GATEWAY compatible vector with a soybean Ubiquitin (GmUbi) promoter driving in frame epitope fusion of ccdb selection toxin and mCherry marker
Depositing lab: Thomas Baum. Depositing organization: Iowa State University.
Backbone
  Vector backbone: pICH75322
  Vector type: Gateway destination
Growth in bacteria
  Bacterial resistance: Chloramphenicol and Tetracycline, 25 & 10 μg/mL
  Growth temperature: 37°C
  Growth strain: ccdB Survival
  Copy number: High Copy
Gene/Insert
  Gene/Insert name: Ubi:ccdb + mcherry
  Species: Other
  Cloning method: Gateway Cloning
Terms and licenses: Academic/Nonprofit Terms; Industry Terms: Not Available to Industry
Depositor comments: This plasmid contains the Gateway technology from Invitrogen; Invitrogen requires purchasing of Gateway Clonase for carrying out the Gateway recombinational cloning reaction http://www.invitrogen.comPlease note that the full plasmid sequence is provided as a reference only, and may not match the exact sequence of the plasmid.
How to cite: Ubi:ccdb + mcherry was a gift from Thomas Baum (Addgene plasmid # 233303 ; http://n2t.net/addgene:233303 ; RRID:Addgene_233303)
